Addgene plasmid #107581: pTU1-A-pdh_RiboJ_mCherry_Bba_B0015
Purpose: B. megaterium DSM319 pdh promoter, mCherry (Bacillus codon optimised) for Bacillus cell-free transcription-translation. Bacillus shuttle vector backbone, colE1/AmpR (E. coli), RebB/TetA (Bacillus)
Depositing lab: Paul Freemont. Depositing organization: Imperial College London. Publication: Rapid acquisition and model-based analysis of cell-free transcription-translation reactions from nonmodel bacteria. Moore SJ, MacDonald JT, Wienecke S, Ishwarbhai A, Tsipa A, Aw R, Kylilis N, Bell DJ, McClymont DW, Jensen K, Polizzi KM, Biedendieck R, Freemont PS. Proc Natl Acad Sci U S A. 2018 Apr 17. pii: 1715806115. doi: 10.1073/pnas.1715806115. PubMed 29666238.
Backbone
  Vector backbone: pTU1-A - EcoFlex (Moore et al, 2016 - PubMed PMID: 27096716)
  Backbone manufacturer: N/A
  Backbone size w/o insert (bp): 5922
  Total vector size (bp): 6633
  Modifications to backbone: EcoFlex backbone (AmpR + pMB1) and Bacillus origin of replication (rebM) and tetracycline resistance (tetA)
  Vector type: Bacterial Expression, Synthetic Biology
Growth in bacteria
  Bacterial resistance: Ampicillin, 100 μg/mL
  Growth temperature: 37°C
  Growth strain: DH5alpha
  Growth instructions: 100 ug/ml ampicillin in E. coli 5 ug/ml tetracycline in Bacillus
  Copy number: High Copy
Gene/Insert
  Gene/Insert name: mCherry
  Species: Synthetic
  Insert size (bp): 711
  Promoter: pdh promoter Bacillus megaterium DSM319
  Cloning method: Restriction Enzyme; 5′ cloning site See Moore et al, 2016 - PubMed PMID: 27096716 (destroyed during cloning); 3′ cloning site EcoFlex assembly (destroyed during cloning)
  Sequencing primers: 5′ BM_VF; gctttcgctaaggatgatttctg; 3′ BM_VR; cgaaagggcctcgtgatac
Resource information
  A portion of this plasmid was derived from a plasmid made by: Dr Rebekka Biedendieck and Professor Dieter Jahn - Braunschweig Technical University
Terms and licenses: Academic/Nonprofit Terms; Industry Terms: Not Available to Industry
Depositor comments: mCherry - 31% G+C% codon optimised for expression in Bacillus species
How to cite: pTU1-A-pdh_RiboJ_mCherry_Bba_B0015 was a gift from Paul Freemont (Addgene plasmid # 107581 ; http://n2t.net/addgene:107581 ; RRID:Addgene_107581)
