[The description below was written by a language model from this plasmid's Addgene catalogue record and pLannotate feature annotations shown in this document.]
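Description:
pTU1-A-pdh_RiboJ_mCherry_Bba_B0015 is a 6.6 kb E. coli/Bacillus shuttle plasmid built on the EcoFlex level 1 backbone pTU1-A, classed as a bacterial expression and synthetic biology vector. In E. coli it replicates at high copy from a ColE1/pMB1-type origin and is selected with ampicillin through the bla gene and its native promoter. The backbone was extended with a Gram-positive replication and selection module. The feature table annotates this as a repB replication protein gene, a tetL-type tetracycline efflux gene with its short leader peptide, and a fragment of a pre/mob gene. The catalogue text refers to the same functions under slightly different names (RebB/rebM and tetA). This module allows maintenance and tetracycline selection in Bacillus, and part of the plasmid derives from an earlier plasmid from another laboratory.

The payload is a single transcription unit assembled by EcoFlex cloning, with the assembly sites destroyed in the process. The pdh promoter from Bacillus megaterium DSM319 drives a synthetic mCherry coding sequence that was codon optimised to about 31% G+C for expression in Bacillus species. Between promoter and reporter sits RiboJ, which the annotation detects as the sTRSV hammerhead ribozyme. This self-cleaving insulator trims the 5′ untranslated region, so reporter output is less dependent on the promoter-derived leader. The name indicates that the BBa_B0015 double terminator closes the unit, although the feature table does not annotate it or the promoter itself. A BioBrick prefix and a putative terminator flank the upstream side of the cassette. The plasmid serves as a red fluorescent reporter of pdh promoter activity in Bacillus cell-free transcription-translation reactions.
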