Features (pLannotate 1.2.2; 11 found; start..end, strand, type, name):
      1..708     +  CDS            mCherry: mCherry is a basic (constitutively fluorescent) red fluorescent protein published in 2004, derived from Discosoma sp.. It is reported to be a very rapidly-maturing monomer with low acid sensitivity.
    866..2242    -  CDS            TcR: tetracycline efflux protein; Bacillus subtilis tetL; confers resistance to tetracycline
   2279..2338    -  CDS            tetL: LPTR_BACCE - Protein predicted: Swiss-Prot protein existence level 4. From Bacillus cereus.
   2442..3446    -  CDS            repB: RepB replication protein; repB; from Enterococcus faecalis plasmid pAMα1 AAN03827.1 22652809.0
   3673..3861    -  CDS            pre (fragment): PRE2_STAAM - Also known as mob. Protein inferred from homology: Swiss-Prot protein existence level 3. The interaction of the RSA site and the PRE protein may not only serves a function in plasmid maintenance, but may also contributes to the distribution of small antibiotic resistance plasmids among Gram- positive bacteria. From Staphylococcus aureus (strain Mu50 / ATCC 700699).
   4061..4649    -  rep_origin     ori: high-copy-number ColE1/pMB1/pBR322/pUC origin of replication
   4820..5680    -  CDS            AmpR: β-lactamase; bla; confers resistance to ampicillin, carbenicillin, and related antibiotics
   5681..5785    -  promoter       AmpR promoter: bla
   5875..5918    -  terminator     bacterial terminator: putative bacterial transcription terminator
   5921..5940    +  misc_feature   BioBrick prefix: BioBrick prefix for parts that start with "ATG"
   6527..6576    +  misc_RNA       sTRSV HHRz: hammerhead ribozyme from the tobacco ringspot virus satellite RNA (Khvorova et al., 2003)
>Addgene plasmid #107581 | pTU1-A-pdh_RiboJ_mCherry_Bba_B0015 | addgene full sequence | sequence record 209155 | Addgene NGS Result
ATGGTATCTAAAGGTGAAGAAGATAATATGGCAATTATTAAAGAATTTATGCGTTTTAAAGTACACATGG
AAGGTTCTGTAAATGGTCATGAATTTGAAATTGAAGGTGAAGGTGAAGGTCGTCCTTATGAAGGTACACA
AACAGCAAAATTAAAAGTAACAAAAGGTGGTCCATTACCATTTGCATGGGATATTTTATCTCCACAATTC
ATGTATGGTTCTAAAGCGTATGTAAAACATCCAGCAGATATTCCAGATTATTTAAAATTATCTTTTCCTG
AAGGTTTTAAATGGGAACGTGTAATGAATTTTGAAGATGGTGGTGTAGTAACAGTAACACAAGATTCTAG
TTTACAAGATGGTGAATTTATTTATAAAGTAAAATTACGTGGTACAAATTTTCCATCTGATGGTCCAGTA
ATGCAAAAAAAAACAATGGGTTGGGAAGCATCTTCTGAACGTATGTATCCTGAAGATGGTGCATTAAAAG
GTGAAATTAAACAACGTTTAAAATTAAAAGATGGTGGTCATTATGATGCAGAAGTAAAAACAACATATAA
AGCAAAAAAACCAGTACAATTACCAGGTGCATATAATGTAAATATTAAATTAGATATTACATCTCATAAT
GAAGATTATACAATTGTAGAACAATATGAACGTGCAGAAGGTCGTCATTCTACAGGTGGTATGGATGAAT
TATATAAATAAGGATCCTCGACCACCTGACGTCTAAGAAACCATTATTATCATGACATTAACCTATAAAA
ATAGGCGTATCACGAGGCCCTTTCGTCTTCAAGAATTCCTGTTATAAAAAAAGGATCAATTTTGAACTCT
CTCCCAAAGTTGATCCCTTAACGATTTAGAAATCCCTTTGAGAATGTTTATATACATTCAAGGTAACCAG
CCAACTAATGACAATGATTCCTGAAAAAAGTAATAACAAATTACTATACAGATAAGTTGACTGATCAACT
TCCATAGGTAACAACCTTTGATCAAGTAAGGGTATGGATAATAAACCACCTACAATTGCAATACCTGTTC
CCTCTGATAAAAAGCTGGTAAAGTTAAGCAAACTCATTCCAGCACCAGCTTCCTGCTGTTTCAAGCTACT
TGAAACAATTGTTGATATAACTGTTTTGGTGAACGAAAGCCCACCTAAAACAAATACGATTATAATTGTC
ATGAACCATGATGTTGTTTCTAAAAGAAAGGAAGCAGTTAAAAAGCTAACAGAAAGAAATGTAACTCCGA
TGTTTAACACGTATAAAGGACCTCTTCTATCAACAAGTATCCCACCAATGTAGCCGAAAATAATGACACT
CATTGTTCCAGGGAAAATAATTACACTTCCGATTTCGGCAGTACTTAGCTGGTGAACATCTTTCATCATA
TAAGGAACCATAGAGACAAACCCTGCTACTGTTCCAAATATAATTCCCCCACAAAGAACTCCAATCATAA
AAGGTATATTTTTCCCTAATCCGGGATCAACAAAAGGATCTGTTACTTTCCTGATATGTTTTACAAATAT
CAGGAATGACAGCACGCTAACGATAAGAAAAGAAATGCTATATGATGTTGTAAACAACATAAAAAATACA
ATGCCTACAGACATTAGTATAATTCCTTTGATATCAAAATGACCTTTTATCCTTACTTCTTTCTTTAATA
ATTTCATAAGAAACGGAACAGTGATAATTGTTATCATAGGAATGAGTAGAAGATAGGACCAATGAATATA
ATGGGCTATCATTCCACCAATCGCTGGACCGACTCCTTCTCCCATGGCTACTATCGATCCAATAAGACCA
AATGCTTTACCCCTATTTTCCTTTGGAATATAGCGCGCAACTACAACCATTACGAGTGCTGGAAATGCAG
CTGCACCAGCCCCTTGAATAAAACGAGCCATAATAAGTAAGGAAAAGAAAGAATGGCCAACAAACCCAAT
TACCGACCCGAAACAATTTATTATAATTCCAAATAGGAGTAACCTTTTGATGCCTAATTGATCAGATAGC
TTTCCATATACAGCTGTTCCAATGGAAAAGGTTAACATAAAGGCTGTGTTCACCCAGTTTGTACTCGCAG
GTGGTTTATTAAAATCATTTGCAATATCAGGTAATGAGACGTTCAAAACCATTTCATTTAATACGCTAAA
AAAAGATAAAATGCAAAGCCAAATTAAAATTTGGTTGTGTCGTAAATTCGATTGTGAATAGGATGTATTC
ACATTTCACCCTCCAATAATGAGGGCAGACGTAGTTTATAGGGTTAATGATACGCTTCCCTCTTTTAATT
GAACCCTGTTACATTCATTACACTTCATAATTAATTCCTCCTAAACTTGATTAAAACATTTTACCACATA
TAAACTAAGTTTTAAATTCAGTATTTCATCACTTATACAACAATATGGCCCGTTTGTTGAACTACTCTTT
AATAAAATAATTTTTCCGTTCCCAATTCCACATTGCAATAATAGAAAATCCATCTTCATCGGCTTTTTCG
TCATCATCTGTATGAATCAAATCGCCTTCTTCTGTGTCATCAAGGTTTAATTTTTTATGTATTTCTTTTA
ACAAACCACCATAGGAGATTAACCTTTTACGGTGTAAACCTTCCTCCAAATCAGACAAACGTTTCAAATT
CTTTTCTTCATCATCGGTCATAAAATCCGTATCCTTTACAGGATATTTTGCAGTTTCGTCAATTGCCGAT
TGTATATCCGATTTATATTTATTTTTCGGTCGAATCATTTGAACTTTTACATTTGGATCATAGTCTAATT
TCATTGCCTTTTTCCAAAATTGAATCCATTGTTTTTGATTCACGTAGTTTTCTGTATTCTTAAAATAAGT
TGGTTCCACACATACCAATACATGCATGTGCTGATTATAAGAATTATCTTTATTATTTATTGTCACTTCC
GTTGCACGCATAAAACCAACAAGATTTTTATTAATTTTTTTATATTGCATCATTCGGCGAAATCCTTGAG
CCATATCTGACAAACTCTTATTTAATTCTTCGCCATCATAAACATTTTTAACTGTTAATGTGAGAAACAA
CCAACGAACTGTTGGCTTTTGTTTAATAACTTCAGCAACAACCTTTTGTGACTGAATGCCATGTTTCATT
GCTCTCCTCCAGTTGCACATTGGACAAAGCCTGGATTTACAAAACCACACTCGATACAACTTTCTTTCGC
CTGTTTCACGATTTTGTTTATACTCTAATATTTCAGCACAATCTTTTACTCTTTCAGCCTTTTTAAATTC
AAGAATATGCAGAAGTTCAAAGTAATCAACATTAGCGATTTTCTTTTCTCTCCATGGTCTGACTTTTCCA
CTTTTTGTCTTGTCCACTAAAACCCTTGATTTTTCATCTGAATAAATGCTACTATTAGGACACATAATAT
TAAAAGAAACCCCCATCTATTTAGTTATTTGTTTGGTCACTTATAACTTTAACAGATGGGGTTTTTCTGT
GCAACCAATTTTAAGGGTTTTCAATACTTTAAAACACATACATACCAACACTTCAACGCACCTTTCAGCA
ACTAAAATAAAAATGACGTTATTTCTATATGTATCAAGATAAGAAAGAACAAGTTCAAAACCATCAAAAA
AAGACACCTTTTCAGGTGCTTTTTTTATTTTATAAACTCATTCCCTGATCTCGACTTCGTTCTTTTTTTA
CCTCTCGGTTATGAGTTAGTTCAAATTCGTTCTTTTTAGGTTCTAAATCGTGTTTTTCTTGGAATTGTGC
TGTTTTATCCTTTACCTTGTCTACAAACCCCTTAAAAACGTTTTTAAAGGCTTTTAAGCCGTCTGTACGT
TCCTTAAGGAAGGTGTTTGCCAGAGACGCTGCAGGCTTCCTCGCTCACTGACTCGCTGCGCTCGGTCGTT
CGGCTGCGGCGAGCGGTATCAGCTCACTCAAAGGCGGTAATACGGTTATCCACAGAATCAGGGGATAACG
CAGGAAAGAACATGTGAGCAAAAGGCCAGCAAAAGGCCAGGAACCGTAAAAAGGCCGCGTTGCTGGCGTT
TTTCCACAGGCTCCGCCCCCCTGACGAGCATCACAAAAATCGACGCTCAAGTCAGAGGTGGCGAAACCCG
ACAGGACTATAAAGATACCAGGCGTTTCCCCCTGGAAGCTCCCTCGTGCGCTCTCCTGTTCCGACCCTGC
CGCTTACCGGATACCTGTCCGCCTTTCTCCCTTCGGGAAGCGTGGCGCTTTCTCATAGCTCACGCTGTAG
GTATCTCAGTTCGGTGTAGGTCGTTCGCTCCAAGCTGGGCTGTGTGCACGAACCCCCCGTTCAGCCCGAC
CGCTGCGCCTTATCCGGTAACTATCGTCTTGAGTCCAACCCGGTAAGACACGACTTATCGCCACTGGCAG
CAGCCACTGGTAACAGGATTAGCAGAGCGAGGTATGTAGGCGGTGCTACAGAGTTCTTGAAGTGGTGGCC
TAACTACGGCTACACTAGAAGAACAGTATTTGGTATCTGCGCTCTGCTGAAGCCAGTTACCTTCGGAAAA
AGAGTTGGTAGCTCTTGATCCGGCAAACAAACCACCGCTGGTAGCGGTGGTTTTTTTGTTTGCAAGCAGC
AGATTACGCGCAGAAAAAAAGGATCTCAAGAAGATCCTTTGATCTTTTCTACGGGGTCTGACGCTCAGTG
GAACGAAAACTCACGTTAAGGGATTTTGGTCATGAGATTATCAAAAAGGATCTTCACCTAGATCCTTTTA
AATTAAAAATGAAGTTTTAAATCAATCTAAAGTATATATGAGTAAACTTGGTCTGACAGTTACCAATGCT
TAATCAGTGAGGCACCTATCTCAGCGATCTGTCTATTTCGTTCATCCATAGTTGCCTGACTCCCCGTCGT
GTAGATAACTACGATACGGGAGGGCTTACCATCTGGCCCCAGTGCTGCAATGATACCGCGAGAGCCACGC
TCACCGGCTCCAGATTTATCAGCAATAAACCAGCCAGCCGGAAGGGCCGAGCGCAGAAGTGGTCCTGCAA
CTTTATCCGCCTCCATCCAGTCTATTAATTGTTGCCGGGAAGCTAGAGTAAGTAGTTCGCCAGTTAATAG
TTTGCGCAACGTTGTTGCCATTGCTACAGGCATCGTGGTGTCACGCTCGTCGTTTGGTATGGCTTCATTC
AGCTCCGGTTCCCAACGATCAAGGCGAGTTACATGATCCCCCATGTTGTGCAAAAAAGCGGTTAGCTCCT
TCGGTCCTCCGATCGTTGTCAGAAGTAAGTTGGCCGCAGTGTTATCACTCATGGTTATGGCAGCACTGCA
TAATTCTCTTACTGTCATGCCATCCGTAAGATGCTTTTCTGTGACTGGTGAGTACTCAACCAAGTCATTC
TGAGAATAGTGTATGCGGCGACCGAGTTGCTCTTGCCCGGCGTCAATACGGGATAATACCGCGCCACATA
GCAGAACTTTAAAAGTGCTCATCATTGGAAAACGTTCTTCGGGGCGAAAACTCTCAAGGATCTTACCGCT
GTTGAGATCCAGTTCGATGTAACCCACTCGTGCACCCAACTGATCTTCAGCATCTTTTACTTTCACCAGC
GTTTCTGGGTGAGCAAAAACAGGAAGGCAAAATGCCGCAAAAAAGGGAATAAGGGCGACACGGAAATGTT
GAATACTCATACTCTTCCTTTTTCAATATTATTGAAGCATTTATCAGGGTTATTGTCTCATGAGCGGATA
CATATTTGAATGTATTTAGAAAAATAAACAAATAGGGGTTCCGCGCACATTTCCCCGAAAAGTGCCACCT
GACGTCTAAGAAACCATTATTATCATGACATTAACCTATAAAAATAGGCGTATCACGAGGCAGAATTTCA
GATAAAAAAAATCCTTAGCTTTCGCTAAGGATGATTTCTGGAATTCGCGGCCGCTTCTAGAACGTCTCAA
TCTCTATGAAGGCCTGTGAAGTTTACAGGTCTTTTTTTTGGCTGAAAAGGAAGGTTTTCTGAAATAAAGA
AAGAGTTTCGACATGATTCACGTAAAAATTACAAAAGGTTATTGTTTTAAAAAATCGTTTATTTGTGGCA
AGATAGGAGATGTGCAGACGTAAAAAAAGAAAAGGTTATTATAAAACATATAATACAGTTTGCGTCTGTG
TAATAGTACAGCATGTCTTTTTTATGTGTTTTATTTCACAAACTAAAAAAGCGTAATTTCTTGATGTAAA
TGCATTGACGAACTGTTTTAGTGTATTGTAAACTAGGTAGCGTAGTAAGTGTTGTATTAATCATTTTTGC
AAAATAATTAATACAGTTTAACGAAACGTTCGTTTCGCTTAAACTTTCCTTTTACGTAAATGTTTGCACA
GAATTCGCTGGGGAATACATAGAAATGTTAAGGATTAGCGAATTCAAAAAGCTACTCGACAAAATATGAC
TTTTACTTGTCCATTTGGGACATTCTAAAAGCGTGTATGTTTGTTTGATTAGTAAAATGAATTTATACGG
CTTAAATGAAGTACAGCTGTCACCGGATGTGCTTTCCGGTCTGATGAGTCCGTGAGGACGAAACAGCCTC
TACAAATAATTTTGTTTAAACTTGTTCACTTAAATCAAGGAGGTGAATGTCAT
